Addgene plasmid #120885: ER-moxMaple3
Purpose: mammalian expression of ER localized moxMaple3
Depositing lab: Erik Snapp. Depositing organization: HHMI, Janelia Research Campus. Publication: moxMaple3: a Photoswitchable Fluorescent Protein for PALM and Protein Highlighting in Oxidizing Cellular Environments. Kaberniuk AA, Mohr MA, Verkhusha VV, Snapp EL. Sci Rep. 2018 Oct 3;8(1):14738. doi: 10.1038/s41598-018-32955-5. PubMed 30283009.
Backbone
  Vector backbone: ER-mRFP
  Backbone manufacturer: Addgene plasmid 62236
  Modifications to backbone: ER-RFP contains fusions of the bovine prolactin signal sequence, mRFP, and a KDEL ER retention sequence. mRFP was replaced with moxMaple3
  Vector type: Mammalian Expression
Growth in bacteria
  Bacterial resistance: Kanamycin, 50 μg/mL
  Growth temperature: 37°C
  Growth strain: DH5alpha
  Copy number: Unknown
Gene/Insert
  Gene/Insert name: moxMaple3
  Species: Synthetic
  Promoter: CMV
  Tag / fusion protein: bovine prolactin signal sequence (N terminal on backbone) (N terminal on backbone); KDEL ER retention sequence (C terminal on backbone)
  Cloning method: Unknown
  Sequencing primers: 5′ CMV-F
Terms and licenses: Academic/Nonprofit Terms; Industry Terms: Not Available to Industry
Depositor comments: Please Note: Plasmid contains a 72 basepair deletion in the SV40 promoter sequence upstream of NeoR/KanR compared to the ER-mRFP vector backbone. This deletion is not known to affect plasmid function.
How to cite: ER-moxMaple3 was a gift from Erik Snapp (Addgene plasmid # 120885 ; http://n2t.net/addgene:120885 ; RRID:Addgene_120885)
