[The description below was written by a language model from this plasmid's Addgene catalogue record and pLannotate feature annotations shown in this document.]
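Description:
ER-moxMaple3 is a 4.7 kb mammalian expression plasmid that targets the photoconvertible fluorescent protein moxMaple3 to the lumen of the endoplasmic reticulum. It was built from the ER-mRFP vector by replacing mRFP with moxMaple3, leaving the flanking targeting sequences in place. Expression is driven by the human CMV immediate early enhancer and promoter, followed by a Xenopus beta-globin 5' UTR that acts as a translational enhancer. The open reading frame begins with the bovine prolactin signal sequence, which directs the nascent protein into the ER. It continues through the synthetic moxMaple3 coding sequence and, according to the catalogue entry, ends in a KDEL motif that retrieves the protein to the ER; this short motif is not separately annotated in the feature table. An SV40 polyadenylation signal terminates the transcript.

The plasmid is propagated in E. coli through a high-copy ColE1/pUC-type origin under kanamycin selection, and it also carries an f1 origin. The NeoR/KanR gene sits behind both a bacterial (bla) promoter and the SV40 early promoter and is followed by the HSV TK polyadenylation signal, so the same marker can in principle support G418 selection in mammalian cells. The depositor notes a 72 bp deletion in the SV40 promoter relative to the parent vector, which is not known to affect function. The short large T antigen, ble and bGH poly(A) fragments in the annotation appear to be incidental partial matches in backbone sequence rather than functional elements. moxMaple3 is a green photoconvertible protein derived from Clavularia sp. The associated publication describes it as suited to oxidizing cellular environments, making the construct useful for PALM super-resolution imaging and for optical highlighting of proteins in the ER.
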