Features (pLannotate 1.2.2; 15 found; start..end, strand, type, name):
     61..364     +  enhancer       CMV enhancer: human cytomegalovirus immediate early enhancer
    365..568     +  promoter       CMV promoter: human cytomegalovirus (CMV) immediate early promoter
    596..638     +  5'UTR          Xenopus globin 5'-UTR: translational enhancer from the 5'-UTR of the major beta-globin gene of Xenopus laevis
    647..739     +  CDS            prolactin signal sequence: signal sequence from bovine prolactin
    755..1465    +  CDS            moxMaple3: moxMaple3 is a photoconvertible green fluorescent protein published in 2018, derived from Clavularia sp..
   1496..1579    +  CDS            large T antigen (fragment): large T antigen from SV40 (simian virus 40)
   1602..1723    +  polyA_signal   SV40 poly(A) signal: SV40 polyadenylation signal
   1757..2185    -  rep_origin     f1 ori (sequence partly withheld): f1 bacteriophage origin of replication; arrow indicates direction of (+) strand synthesis
   2212..2316    +  promoter       AmpR promoter: bla
   2385..2595    +  promoter       SV40 promoter: SV40 early promoter
   2638..3432    +  CDS            NeoR/KanR: aminoglycoside phosphotransferase from Tn5; aph(3')-II (or nptII); confers resistance to neomycin, kanamycin, and G418 (Geneticin®)
   3453..3605    +  CDS            ble (fragment): BLE_KLEPN - Experimental evidence at protein level: Swiss-Prot protein existence level 1. Binding protein with a strong affinity to the bleomycin family of antibiotics. Binds to CL990; an antimitotic-antibiotic compound. From Klebsiella pneumoniae.
   3664..3711    +  polyA_signal   HSV TK poly(A) signal: herpes simplex virus thymidine kinase polyadenylation signal (Cole and Stacy, 1985)
   3802..3818    -  polyA_signal   bGH poly(A) signal (fragment): bovine growth hormone polyadenylation signal
   4040..4628    +  rep_origin     ori: high-copy-number ColE1/pMB1/pBR322/pUC origin of replication
>Addgene plasmid #120885 | ER-moxMaple3 | addgene full sequence | sequence record 236957 | Addgene NGS Result
TAGTTATTAATAGTAATCAATTACGGGGTCATTAGTTCATAGCCCATATATGGAGTTCCGCGTTACATAA
CTTACGGTAAATGGCCCGCCTGGCTGACCGCCCAACGACCCCCGCCCATTGACGTCAATAATGACGTATG
TTCCCATAGTAACGCCAATAGGGACTTTCCATTGACGTCAATGGGTGGAGTATTTACGGTAAACTGCCCA
CTTGGCAGTACATCAAGTGTATCATATGCCAAGTACGCCCCCTATTGACGTCAATGACGGTAAATGGCCC
GCCTGGCATTATGCCCAGTACATGACCTTATGGGACTTTCCTACTTGGCAGTACATCTACGTATTAGTCA
TCGCTATTACCATGGTGATGCGGTTTTGGCAGTACATCAATGGGCGTGGATAGCGGTTTGACTCACGGGG
ATTTCCAAGTCTCCACCCCATTGACGTCAATGGGAGTTTGTTTTGGCACCAAAATCAACGGGACTTTCCA
AAATGTCGTAACAACTCCGCCCCATTGACGCAAATGGGCGGTAGGCGTGTACGGTGGGAGGTCTATATAA
GCAGAGCTGGTTTAGTGAACCGTCAGATCCGCTAGCTTGTTCTTTTTGCAGAAGCTCAGAATAAACGCTC
AACTTTGGCAGATACCATGGACAGCAAAGGTTCGTCGCAGAAAGGGTCCCGCCTGCTCCTGCTGCTGGTG
GTGTCAAATCTACTCTTGTGCCAGGGTGTGGTCTCCACCGGACCGGTCGCCACCATGGTGAGCAAGGGCG
AGGAGACCATCATGAGCGTGATCAAGCCCGACATGAAGATCAAGCTGCGCATGGAGGGCAACGTGAACGG
CCACGCCTTCGTGATCGAGGGCGAGGGCAGCGGCAAGCCCTTCGAGGGCATCCAGACCATCGACCTGGAG
GTGAAGGAGGGCGCCCCCCTGCCCTTCGCCTACGACATCCTGACCACCGCCTTCCACTACGGCAACCGCG
TGTTCACCAAGTACCCCCGCAAGATCCCCGACTACTTCAAGCAGAGCTTCCCCGAGGGCTACAGCTGGGA
GCGCAGCATGACCTACGAGGACGGCGGCATCGTCCAGGCCACCAACGACATCACCATGGAGGAGGACAGC
TTCATCAACAAGATCCACTTCAAGGGCACCAACTTCCCCCCCAACGGCCCCGTGATGCAGAAGCGCACCG
TGGGCTGGGAGGTGAGCACCGAGAAGATGTACGTGCGCGACGGCGTGCTGAAGGGCGACGTGAAGATGAA
GCTGCTGCTGAAGGGCGGCAGCCACTACCGCGCCGACTTCCGCACCACCTACAAGGTGAAGCAGAAGGCC
GTGAAGCTGCCCAAGGCCCACTTCGTGGACCACCGCATCGAGATCCTGAGCCACGACAAGGACTACAACA
AGGTGAAGCTGTACGAGCACGCCGTGGCCCGCGACAGCACCGACAGCATGGACGAGCTGTACAAGAAGGA
TGAATTGTAAGCGGCCGCGACTCTAGATCATAATCAGCCATACCACATTTGTAGAGGTTTTACTTGCTTT
AAAAAACCTCCCACACCTCCCCCTGAACCTGAAACATAAAATGAATGCAATTGTTGTTGTTAACTTGTTT
ATTGCAGCTTATAATGGTTACAAATAAAGCAATAGCATCACAAATTTCACAAATAAAGCATTTTTTTCAC
TGCATTCTAGTTGTGGTTTGTCCAAACTCATCAATGTATCTTAAGGCGTAAATTGTAAGCGTTAATATTT
TGTTAAAATTCGCGTTAAATTTTTGTTAAATCAGCTCATTTTTTAACCAATAGGCCGAAATCGGCAAAAT
CCCTTATAAATCAAAAGAATAGACCGAGATAGGGT
[37 nt withheld, positions 1856-1892]
AAAGAACGTGGACTCCAACGTCAAAGG
[49 nt withheld, positions 1920-1968]
T
[91 nt withheld, positions 1970-2060]
G
[124 nt withheld, positions 2062-2185]
CAGGTGGCACTTTTCGGGGAAATGTGCGCGGAACCCCTATTTGTTTATTTTTCTAAATACATTCAAATAT
GTATCCGCTCATGAGACAATAACCCTGATAAATGCTTCAATAATATTGAAAAAGGAAGAGTCCTGAGGCG
GAAAGAACCAGCTGTGGAATGTGTGTCAGTTAGGGTGTGGAAAGTCCCCAGGCTCCCCAGCAGGCAGAAG
TATGCAAAGCATGCATCTCAATTAGTCAGCAACCATAGTCCCGCCCCTAACTCCGCCCATCCCGCCCCTA
ACTCCGCCCAGTTCCGCCCATTCTCCGCCCCATGGCTGACTAATTTTTTTTATTTATGCAGAGGCCGAGG
CCGCCTCGGCCTCTGAGCTATTCCAGAAGTAGTGAGGAGGCTTTTTTGGAGGCCTAGGCTTTTGCAAAGA
TCGATCAAGAGACAGGATGAGGATCGTTTCGCATGATTGAACAAGATGGATTGCACGCAGGTTCTCCGGC
CGCTTGGGTGGAGAGGCTATTCGGCTATGACTGGGCACAACAGACAATCGGCTGCTCTGATGCCGCCGTG
TTCCGGCTGTCAGCGCAGGGGCGCCCGGTTCTTTTTGTCAAGACCGACCTGTCCGGTGCCCTGAATGAAC
TGCAAGACGAGGCAGCGCGGCTATCGTGGCTGGCCACGACGGGCGTTCCTTGCGCAGCTGTGCTCGACGT
TGTCACTGAAGCGGGAAGGGACTGGCTGCTATTGGGCGAAGTGCCGGGGCAGGATCTCCTGTCATCTCAC
CTTGCTCCTGCCGAGAAAGTATCCATCATGGCTGATGCAATGCGGCGGCTGCATACGCTTGATCCGGCTA
CCTGCCCATTCGACCACCAAGCGAAACATCGCATCGAGCGAGCACGTACTCGGATGGAAGCCGGTCTTGT
CGATCAGGATGATCTGGACGAAGAGCATCAGGGGCTCGCGCCAGCCGAACTGTTCGCCAGGCTCAAGGCG
AGCATGCCCGACGGCGAGGATCTCGTCGTGACCCATGGCGATGCCTGCTTGCCGAATATCATGGTGGAAA
ATGGCCGCTTTTCTGGATTCATCGACTGTGGCCGGCTGGGTGTGGCGGACCGCTATCAGGACATAGCGTT
GGCTACCCGTGATATTGCTGAAGAGCTTGGCGGCGAATGGGCTGACCGCTTCCTCGTGCTTTACGGTATC
GCCGCTCCCGATTCGCAGCGCATCGCCTTCTATCGCCTTCTTGACGAGTTCTTCTGAGCGGGACTCTGGG
GTTCGAAATGACCGACCAAGCGACGCCCAACCTGCCATCACGAGATTTCGATTCCACCGCCGCCTTCTAT
GAAAGGTTGGGCTTCGGAATCGTTTTCCGGGACGCCGGCTGGATGATCCTCCAGCGCGGGGATCTCATGC
TGGAGTTCTTCGCCCACCCTAGGGGGAGGCTAACTGAAACACGGAAGGAGACAATACCGGAAGGAACCCG
CGCTATGACGGCAATAAAAAGACAGAATAAAACGCACGGTGTTGGGTCGTTTGTTCATAAACGCGGGGTT
CGGTCCCAGGGCTGGCACTCTGTCGATACCCCACCGAGACCCCATTGGGGCCAATACGCCCGCGTTTCTT
CCTTTTCCCCACCCCACCCCCCAAGTTCGGGTGAAGGCCCAGGGCTCGCAGCCAACGTCGGGGCGGCAGG
CCCTGCCATAGCCTCAGGTTACTCATATATACTTTAGATTGATTTAAAACTTCATTTTTAATTTAAAAGG
ATCTAGGTGAAGATCCTTTTTGATAATCTCATGACCAAAATCCCTTAACGTGAGTTTTCGTTCCACTGAG
CGTCAGACCCCGTAGAAAAGATCAAAGGATCTTCTTGAGATCCTTTTTTTCTGCGCGTAATCTGCTGCTT
GCAAACAAAAAAACCACCGCTACCAGCGGTGGTTTGTTTGCCGGATCAAGAGCTACCAACTCTTTTTCCG
AAGGTAACTGGCTTCAGCAGAGCGCAGATACCAAATACTGTTCTTCTAGTGTAGCCGTAGTTAGGCCACC
ACTTCAAGAACTCTGTAGCACCGCCTACATACCTCGCTCTGCTAATCCTGTTACCAGTGGCTGCTGCCAG
TGGCGATAAGTCGTGTCTTACCGGGTTGGACTCAAGACGATAGTTACCGGATAAGGCGCAGCGGTCGGGC
TGAACGGGGGGTTCGTGCACACAGCCCAGCTTGGAGCGAACGACCTACACCGAACTGAGATACCTACAGC
GTGAGCTATGAGAAAGCGCCACGCTTCCCGAAGGGAGAAAGGCGGACAGGTATCCGGTAAGCGGCAGGGT
CGGAACAGGAGAGCGCACGAGGGAGCTTCCAGGGGGAAACGCCTGGTATCTTTATAGTCCTGTCGGGTTT
CGCCACCTCTGACTTGAGCGTCGATTTTTGTGATGCTCGTCAGGGGGGCGGAGCCTATGGAAAAACGCCA
GCAACGCGGCCTTTTTACGGTTCCTGGCCTTTTGCTGGCCTTTTGCTCACATGTTCTTTCCTGCGTTATC
CCCTGATTCTGTGGATAACCGTATTACCGCCATGCAT
