>Addgene plasmid #120885 | ER-moxMaple3 | depositor partial sequence | sequence record 229701 | moxMaple3
ATGGACAGCAAAGGTTCGTCGCAGAAAGGGTCCCGCCTGCTCCTGCTGCTGGTGGTGTCAAATCTACTCT
TGTGCCAGGGTGTGGTCTCCACCGGACCGGTCGCCACCATGGTGAGCAAGGGCGAGGAGACCATCATGAG
CGTGATCAAGCCCGACATGAAGATCAAGCTGCGCATGGAGGGCAACGTGAACGGCCACGCCTTCGTGATC
GAGGGCGAGGGCAGCGGCAAGCCCTTCGAGGGCATCCAGACCATCGACCTGGAGGTGAAGGAGGGCGCCC
CCCTGCCCTTCGCCTACGACATCCTGACCACCGCCTTCCACTACGGCAACCGCGTGTTCACCAAGTACCC
CCGCAAGATCCCCGACTACTTCAAGCAGAGCTTCCCCGAGGGCTACAGCTGGGAGCGCAGCATGACCTAC
GAGGACGGCGGCATCGTCCAGGCCACCAACGACATCACCATGGAGGAGGACAGCTTCATCAACAAGATCC
ACTTCAAGGGCACCAACTTCCCCCCCAACGGCCCCGTGATGCAGAAGCGCACCGTGGGCTGGGAGGTGAG
CACCGAGAAGATGTACGTGCGCGACGGCGTGCTGAAGGGCGACGTGAAGATGAAGCTGCTGCTGAAGGGC
GGCAGCCACTACCGCGCCGACTTCCGCACCACCTACAAGGTGAAGCAGAAGGCCGTGAAGCTGCCCAAGG
CCCACTTCGTGGACCACCGCATCGAGATCCTGAGCCACGACAAGGACTACAACAAGGTGAAGCTGTACGA
GCACGCCGTGGCCCGCGACAGCACCGACAGCATGGACGAGCTGTACAAGAAGGATGAATTGTAAGCGGCC
GCG
